>Addgene plasmid #202847 | Salsa-BC6-P1A6 | addgene full sequence | sequence record 413393 | Addgene NGS Result
AGCGCCCAATACGCAAACCGCCTCTCCCCGCGCGTTGGCCGATTCATTAATGCAGTCGAGGGATCTCCAT
AAGAGAAGAGGGACAGCTATGACTGGGAGTAGTCAGGAGAGGAGGAAAAATCTGGCTAGTAAAACATGTA
AGGAAAATTTTAGGGATGTTAAAGAAAAAAATAACACAAAACAAAATATAAAAAAAATCTAACCTCAAGT
CAAGGCTTTTCTATGGAATAAGGAATGGACAGCAGGGGGCTGTTTCATATACTGATGACCTCTTTATAGC
CAACCTTTGTTCATGGCAGCCAGCATATGGGCATATGTTGCCAAACTCTAAACCAAATACTCATTCTGAT
GTTTTAAATGATTTGCCCTCCCATATGTCCTTCCGAGTGAGAGACACAAAAAATTCCAACACACTATTGC
AATGAAAATAAATTTCCTTTATTAGCCAGAAGTCAGATGCTCAAGGGGCTTCATGATGTCCCCATAATTT
TTGGCAGAGGGAAAAAGATCGATCTCAGTGGTATTTGTGAGCCAGGGCATTGGCCACACCAGCCACCACC
TTCTGATAGGCAGCCTGCACCTGAGGAGTGAATTCTTTGCCAAAATGATGAGACAGCACAACAACCAGCA
CGTTGCCCAGGAGCTGTAGGAAAGAGAAGAAGGCATGAACATGGTTAGCAGAGGGGCCCGGTTTGGACTC
AGAGTATTTTATCCTCATCTCAAACAGTGTATATCATTGTAACCATAAAGAGAAAGGCAGGATGATGACC
AGGGTGTAGTTGTTTCTACCAATAAGAATATTTCCACGCCAGCCAGAATTTATATGCAGAAATATTCTAC
CTTATCATTTAATTATAACAATTGTTCTCTAAAACTGTGCTGAAGTACAATATAATATACCCTGATTGCC
TTGAAAAAAAAGTGATTAGAGAAAGTACTTACAATCTGACAAATAAACAAAAGTGAATTTAAAAATTCGT
TACAAATGCAAGCTAAAGTTTAACGAAAAAGTTACAGAAAATGAAAAGAAAATAAGAGGAGACAATGGTT
GTCAACAGAGTAGAAAGTGAAAGAAACAAAATTATCATGAGGGTCCATGGTGATACAAGGGACATCTTCC
CATTCTAAACAACACCCTGAAAACTTTGCCCCCTCCATATAACATGAATTTTACAATAGCGAAAAAGAAA
GAACAATCAAGGGTCCCCAAACTCACCCTGAAGTTCTCAGCTCTAGAGATATCGTCGAGGCCGCGCTAGC
GTTTAAACTGTCGACCTTAATTAAGAGATCTGCTCGAGGCGCGTCAGCTGACTAGAGGATCCCCGGGTAC
CGAGCTCGAATTCGGGGCCGCGGAGGCTGGATCGGTCCCGGTGTCTTCTATGGAGGTCAAAACAGCGTGG
ATGGCGTCTCCAGGCGATCTGACGGTTCACTAAACGAGCTCTGCTTATATAGGCCTCCCACCGTACACGC
CTACCTCGACCCGGGTACCGAGCTCGACTTTCACTTTTCTCTATCACTGATAGGGAGTGGTAAACTCGAC
TTTCACTTTTCTCTATCACTGATAGGGAGTGGTAAACTCGACTTTCACTTTTCTCTATCACTGATAGGGA
GTGGTAAACTCGACTTTCACTTTTCTCTATCACTGATAGGGAGTGGTAAACTCGACTTTCACTTTTCTCT
ATCACTGATAGGGAGTGGTAAACTCGACCTATATAAGCAGAGCTCGTTTAGTGAACCGTCAGATCGCCTG
GAGACGCCATCCACGCTGTTTTGACCTCCATAGAAGACACCGGGACCGATCCAGCCTCCGCGGCCCCGAA
TTCCTGCAGCGGCCGCTCTAGAACTAGTGGATCCCCGCGGATGGTGAGCAAGGGCGAGGAGCTGTTCACC
GGGGTGGTGCCCATCCTGGTCGAGCTGGACGGCGACGTAAACGGCCACAAGTTCAGCGTGTCCGGCGAGG
GCGAGGGCGATGCCACCTACGGCAAGCTGACCCTGAAGTTCATCTGCACCACCGGCAAGCTGCCCGTGCC
CTGGCCCACCCTCGTGACCACCCTGACCTACGGCGTGCAGTGCTTCAGCCGCTACCCCGACCACATGAAG
CAGCACGACTTCTTCAAGTCCGCCATGCCCGAAGGCTACGTCCAGGAGCGCACCATCTTCTTCAAGGACG
ACGGCAACTACAAGACCCGCGCCGAGGTGAAGTTCGAGGGCGACACCCTGGTGAACCGCATCGAGCTGAA
GGGCATCGACTTCAAGGAGGACGGCAACATCCTGGGGCACAAGCTGGAGTACAACTACAACAGCCACAAC
GTCTATATCATGGCCGACAAGCAGAAGAACGGCATCAAGGTGAACTTCAAGATCCGCCACAACATCGAGG
ACGGCAGCGTGCAGCTCGCCGACCACTACCAGCAGAACACCCCCATCGGCGACGGCCCCGTGCTGCTGCC
CGACAACCACTACCTGAGCACCCAGTCCGCCCTGAGCAAAGACCCCAACGAGAAGCGCGATCACATGGTC
CTGCTGGAGTTCGTGACCGCCGCCGGGATCACTCTCGGCATGGACGAGCTGTACAAGTAAAAGACTTGCA
GAATTCGATATCAAGCTTGTCGACCTAGTTCTAGAGGATCCAGACATGATAAGATACATTGATGAGTTTG
GACAAACCACAACTAGAATGCAGTGAAAAAAATGCTTTATTTGTGAAATTTGTGATGCTATTGCTTTATT
TGTAACCATTATAAGCTGCAATAAACAAGTTAACAACAACAATTGCATTCATTTTATGTTTCAGGTTCAG
GGGGAGGTGTGGGAGGTTTTTTAAAGCAAGTAAAACCTCTACAAATGTGGTATGGCTGATTATGATCCTG
CAAGCCTCGTCGTCCTGGCCGGACCACGCTATCTGTGCAAGGTCCCCGGCCCCGGACGCGCGCTCCATGA
GCAGAGCGCCCGCCGCCGAGGCGAAGACTCGGGCGGCGCCCTGCCCGTCCCACCAGGTCAACAGGCGGTA
ACCGGCCTCTTCATCGGGAATGCGCGCGACCTTCAGCATCGCCGGCATGTCCCCCTGGCGGACGGGAAGT
ATCCAGCTCGACCAAGCTGGCCGCGTCGAGTGAAGACGAAAGGGCCTCGTGATACGCCTATTTTTATAGG
TTAATGTCATGATAATAATGGTTTCTTAGACGTCAGGTGGCACTTTTCGGGGAAATGTGCGCGGAACCCC
TATTTGTTTATTTTTCTAAATACATTCAAATATGTATCCGCTCATGAGACAATAACCCTGATAAATGCTT
CAATAATATTGAAAAAGGAAGAGTATGAGTATTCAACATTTCCGTGTCGCCCTTATTCCCTTTTTTGCGG
CATTTTGCCTTCCTGTTTTTGCTCACCCAGAAACGCTGGTGAAAGTAAAAGATGCTGAAGATCAGTTGGG
TGCACGAGTGGGTTACATCGAACTGGATCTCAACAGCGGTAAGATCCTTGAGAGTTTTCGCCCCGAAGAA
CGTTTTCCAATGATGAGCACTTTTAAAGTTCTGCTATGTGGCGCGGTATTATCCCGTGTTGACGCCGGGC
AAGAGCAACTCGGTCGCCGCATACACTATTCTCAGAATGACTTGGTTGAGTACTCACCAGTCACAGAAAA
GCATCTTACGGATGGCATGACAGTAAGAGAATTATGCAGTGCTGCCATAACCATGAGTGATAACACTGCG
GCCAACTTACTTCTGACAACGATCGGAGGACCGAAGGAGCTAACCGCTTTTTTGCACAACATGGGGGATC
ATGTAACTCGCCTTGATCGTTGGGAACCGGAGCTGAATGAAGCCATACCAAACGACGAGCGTGACACCAC
GATGCCTGTAGCAATGGCAACAACGTTGCGCAAACTATTAACTGGCGAACTACTTACTCTAGCTTCCCGG
CAACAATTAATAGACTGGATGGAGGCGGATAAAGTTGCAGGACCACTTCTGCGCTCGGCCCTTCCGGCTG
GCTGGTTTATTGCTGATAAATCTGGAGCCGGTGAGCGTGGGTCTCGCGGTATCATTGCAGCACTGGGGCC
AGATGGTAAGCCCTCCCGTATCGTAGTTATCTACACGACGGGGAGTCAGGCAACTATGGATGAACGAAAT
AGACAGATCGCTGAGATAGGTGCCTCACTGATTAAGCATTGGTAACTGTCAGACCAAGTTTACTCATATA
TACTTTAGATTGATTTAAAACTTCATTTTTAATTTAAAAGGATCTAGGTGAAGATCCTTTTTGATAATCT
CATGACCAAAATCCCTTAACGTGAGTTTTCGTTCCACTGAGCGTCAGACCCCGTAGAAAAGATCAAAGGA
TCTTCTTGAGATCCTTTTTTTCTGCGCGTAATCTGCTGCTTGCAAACAAAAAAACCACCGCTACCAGCGG
TGGTTTGTTTGCCGGATCAAGAGCTACCAACTCTTTTTCCGAAGGTAACTGGCTTCAGCAGAGCGCAGAT
ACCAAATACTGTTCTTCTAGTGTAGCCGTAGTTAGGCCACCACTTCAAGAACTCTGTAGCACCGCCTACA
TACCTCGCTCTGCTAATCCTGTTACCAGTGGCTGCTGCCAGTGGCGATAAGTCGTGTCTTACCGGGTTGG
ACTCAAGACGATAGTTACCGGATAAGGCGCAGCGGTCGGGCTGAACGGGGGGTTCGTGCACACAGCCCAG
CTTGGAGCGAACGACCTACACCGAACTGAGATACCTACAGCGTGAGCTATGAGAAAGCGCCACGCTTCCC
GAAGGGAGAAAGGCGGACAGGTATCCGGTAAGCGGCAGGGTCGGAACAGGAGAGCGCACGAGGGAGCTTC
CAGGGGGAAACGCCTGGTATCTTTATAGTCCTGTCGGGTTTCGCCACCTCTGACTTGAGCGTCGATTTTT
GTGATGCTCGTCAGGGGGGCGGAGCCTATGGAAAAACGCCAGCAACGCGGCCTTTTTACGGTTCCTGGCC
TTTTGCTGGCCTTTTGCTCACATGTTCTTTCCTGCGTTATCCCCTGATTCTGTGGATAACCGTATTACCG
CCTTTGAGTGAGCTGATACCGCTCGCCGCAGCCGAACGACCGAGCGCAGCGAGTCAGTGAGCGAGGAAGC
GGAAG
Features (pLannotate 1.2.2; 17 found; start..end, strand, type, name):
      2..55      +  CDS            lacI (fragment): lac repressor; lacI; The lac repressor binds to the lac operator to inhibit transcription in E. coli. This inhibition can be relieved by adding lactose or isopropyl-β-D-thiogalactopyranoside (IPTG).
    388..443     -  polyA_signal   β-globin poly(A) signal: rabbit β-globin polyadenylation signal (Gil and Proudfoot, 1987)
    518..640     -  CDS            HBB: HBB_COLGU - Experimental evidence at transcript level: Swiss-Prot protein existence level 2. Involved in oxygen transport from the lung to the various peripheral tissues. From Colobus guereza (Mantled guereza) (Eastern black-and-white colobus monkey).
    644..1216    -  intron         β-globin intron: intron from rabbit β-globin gene
   1312..1343    -  misc_feature   MCS (fragment): pUC18/19 multiple cloning site
   1437..1475    -  promoter       minimal CMV promoter: human cytomegalovirus (CMV) immediate early promoter
   1493..1708    -  protein_bind   tetracycline response element (fragment): contains seven copies of the tetracycline operator tetO tetracycline repressor TetR
   1708..1753    +  promoter       TRE3GV promoter (fragment): 3rd-generation Tet-responsive promoter that can be activated by binding of Tet-On® 3G, optimized for retroviral and lentiviral vectors
   1829..1856    +  misc_feature   MCS (fragment): pBluescript multiple cloning site
   1861..2580    +  CDS            EGFP: the original enhanced GFP (Yang et al., 1996) mammalian codon-optimized
   2591..2613    +  misc_feature   MCS (fragment): pBluescript multiple cloning site
   2627..2761    -  polyA_signal   SV40 poly(A) signal: SV40 polyadenylation signal
   2784..2867    -  CDS            large T antigen (fragment): large T antigen from SV40 (simian virus 40)
   2861..3091    -  CDS            str (fragment): STR_KLEPN - Protein inferred from homology: Swiss-Prot protein existence level 3. The aminoglycoside phosphotransferases achieve inactivation of their antibiotic substrates by phosphorylation. From Klebsiella pneumoniae.
   3210..3314    +  promoter       AmpR promoter: bla
   3315..4175    +  CDS            AmpR: β-lactamase; bla; confers resistance to ampicillin, carbenicillin, and related antibiotics
   4346..4934    +  rep_origin     ori: high-copy-number ColE1/pMB1/pBR322/pUC origin of replication
