[The description below was written by a language model from this plasmid's Addgene catalogue record and pLannotate feature annotations shown in this document.]
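Description:
Salsa-BC6-P1A6 is a mammalian expression reporter plasmid built on the pCER206 backbone, one member of a set of barcoded reporters made for PRESTO-Salsa, a highly multiplexed screening approach for GPCR bioactivity. It is propagated in E. coli as a high-copy plasmid through a ColE1/pUC-type origin and is selected with ampicillin via the β-lactamase (AmpR) gene and its native promoter. No mammalian selection marker is annotated; only short fragments of unrelated coding sequences (lacI, an aminoglycoside phosphotransferase, SV40 large T antigen) appear as backbone remnants.

The payload is a synthetic insert of about 730 bp, listed as EGFP/BC6: mammalian codon-optimised EGFP paired with a nucleic-acid barcode (BC6), cloned between BsrGI and HindIII sites. The barcode itself is not annotated in the feature table, though these cloning sites suggest it lies at or just after the 3′ end of EGFP. Expression is driven by a tetracycline response element, so transcription depends on a tetracycline-controlled transactivator reaching the tetO repeats. The annotation indicates a bidirectional arrangement around this element. A TRE3G-type promoter fragment faces the EGFP reading frame, which is followed by an SV40 polyadenylation signal. On the opposite strand, a minimal CMV promoter points toward a multiple cloning site fragment, a rabbit β-globin intron with adjoining globin exon sequence, and a β-globin poly(A) signal. No coding sequence is annotated in that second arm, and the record does not say what it is for.

In use, activation of the TRE yields a barcode-bearing EGFP transcript. This presumably allows many reporters with distinct barcodes to be pooled and read out by sequencing, though the record does not detail the assay design.
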