Addgene plasmid #202847: Salsa-BC6-P1A6
Purpose: Expression of barcoded reporter plasmid for PRESTO-Salsa; EGFP/BC6
Depositing lab: Noah Palm. Depositing organization: Yale University. Publication: Highly multiplexed bioactivity screening reveals human and microbiota metabolome-GPCRome interactions. Chen H, Rosen CE, Gonzalez-Hernandez JA, Song D, Potempa J, Ring AM, Palm NW. Cell. 2023 Jul 6;186(14):3095-3110.e19. doi: 10.1016/j.cell.2023.05.024. Epub 2023 Jun 14. PubMed 37321219.
Backbone
  Vector backbone: pCER206
  Vector type: Mammalian Expression
Growth in bacteria
  Bacterial resistance: Ampicillin, 100 μg/mL
  Growth temperature: 37°C
  Growth strain: DH5alpha
  Copy number: High Copy
Gene/Insert
  Gene/Insert name: EGFP/BC6
  Species: Synthetic
  Insert size (bp): 730
  Promoter: Tet Response Element (TRE)
  Cloning method: Restriction Enzyme; 5′ cloning site BsrGI (not destroyed); 3′ cloning site HindIII (not destroyed)
  Sequencing primers: 5′ Custom primer (GAAGCGCGATCACATGG)
Terms and licenses: Academic/Nonprofit Terms; Industry Terms: Not Available to Industry
How to cite: Salsa-BC6-P1A6 was a gift from Noah Palm (Addgene plasmid # 202847 ; http://n2t.net/addgene:202847 ; RRID:Addgene_202847)
