>Addgene plasmid #202847 | Salsa-BC6-P1A6 | depositor partial sequence | sequence record 393720 | BC6
AAGACTTGCA
